>Addgene plasmid #42336 | pRK5-HA-C7orf59 | addgene partial sequence | sequence record 57997 | SV40pA-R 5'-GAAATTTGTGATGCTATTGC-3'
TTATAAGCTGCAATAAACAAGTTGGGCCATGGCGGCCAAGCTGGGGATCCTTACTTACTTAGCGGCCGCT
CAGACATCAATGGGCTCCCGACCTCG
[234 nt withheld, positions 97-330]
TGGGATTCGCTCCAGCCCCTGGGTCAGCGCAGAAGTCATCGTCGACCCACCACCACCACCATTGAGATCT
GCGTAGTCAGGCACATCATAGGGGTAGCCCATGGTGGCGCGAATGGCCTTGGTGAAGAGACCGACTGTCG
GTTCGGGAATTCAATCGATAGAACCGAGGTGCAGTTGGACCTGGGAGTGGACACCTGTGGAGAGAAAGGC
AAAGTGGATGTTATTCTATAGTGTCACCTAAATCGTATGTGTATGATACATAAGGTTATGTATTAATTGT
AGCCGCGTTCTAACGAAGCCAAGGGGGTGGGCCTATAGACTCTATAGGCGGTACTTACGTCACTCTTGGC
ACGGGGAATCCGCGTTCCAATGCACCGTTCCCGGCCGCGGAGGCTGGATCGGTCCCGGTGTCTTCTATGG
AGGTCAAAACAGCGTGGATGGCGTCTCCAGGCGATCTGACGGTTCACTAAACGAGCTCTGCTTATATAGA
CCTCCCACCGTACACGCCTACCGCCCATTTGCGTCAATGGGGCGGAGTTGTTACGACATTTTGGAAAGTC
CCGTTGATTTTGGTGCCAAAACAAACTCCCATTGACGTCAATGGGGTGGAGACTTGGAAATCCCCGTGAG
TCAAACCGCTATCC
