[The description below was written by a language model from this plasmid's Addgene catalogue record.]
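Description:
pRK5-HA-C7orf59 is a mammalian expression plasmid built on the pRK5 backbone (about 4.7 kb without insert) that carries the human C7orf59 coding sequence, now known as LAMTOR4 (late endosomal/lysosomal adaptor, MAPK and MTOR activator 4). The insert is fused to an HA epitope tag at its N terminus, which allows the expressed protein to be detected or immunoprecipitated with anti-HA antibodies. The plasmid is propagated in E. coli under ampicillin selection. The record lists copy number as unknown, does not describe the bacterial origin of replication, and mentions no mammalian selection marker, so the construct appears suited mainly to transient transfection.

Expression in mammalian cells is driven by the CMV promoter, a strong constitutive promoter. The record also lists an SP6 promoter, a phage promoter that can be used for in vitro transcription and that here also serves as the 5′ sequencing primer site. The 3′ sequencing primer anneals in an SV40 polyadenylation region, implying that this signal terminates the transcript. The insert was introduced by restriction cloning, with the EcoRI site at the 5′ end preserved and the HindIII site at the 3′ end destroyed.

The associated publication concerns Ragulator, a complex reported to act as a guanine nucleotide exchange factor for the Rag GTPases that relay amino acid levels to mTORC1. This construct is therefore most likely used to express tagged C7orf59/LAMTOR4 in cultured cells for interaction, localization and signaling studies of that pathway, although the record does not state specific applications. No feature table was provided, so the description rests on catalogue fields alone.
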