Addgene plasmid #42336: pRK5-HA-C7orf59
Depositing lab: David Sabatini. Depositing organization: Whitehead Institute for Biomedical Research. Publication: Ragulator Is a GEF for the Rag GTPases that Signal Amino Acid Levels to mTORC1. Bar-Peled L, Schweitzer LD, Zoncu R, Sabatini DM. Cell. 2012 Sep 14;150(6):1196-208. doi: 10.1016/j.cell.2012.07.032. PubMed 22980980.
Backbone
  Vector backbone: pRK5
  Backbone manufacturer: BD PharMingen
  Backbone size w/o insert (bp): 4661
  Vector type: Mammalian Expression
Growth in bacteria
  Bacterial resistance: Ampicillin, 100 μg/mL
  Growth temperature: 37°C
  Growth strain: DH5alpha
  Copy number: Unknown
Gene/Insert
  Gene/Insert name: C7orf59 (alt names: LAMTOR4; late endosomal/lysosomal adaptor, MAPK and MTOR activator 4)
  Species: H. sapiens (human)
  GenBank ID: NM_001008395.2 NP_001008396.1
  Entrez Gene: LAMTOR4 (a.k.a. C7orf59)
  Promoter: CMV, SP6
  Tag / fusion protein: HA (N terminal on insert)
  Cloning method: Restriction Enzyme; 5′ cloning site EcoRI (not destroyed); 3′ cloning site HindIII (destroyed during cloning)
  Sequencing primers: 5′ Sp6; 3′ SV40pA-R
Terms and licenses: Academic/Nonprofit Terms; Industry Terms: Not Available to Industry
How to cite: pRK5-HA-C7orf59 was a gift from David Sabatini (Addgene plasmid # 42336 ; http://n2t.net/addgene:42336 ; RRID:Addgene_42336)
